Addgene plasmid #112618: pCAG-VHC
Purpose: expression plasmid with CAG promoter driving multicistronic cassette H2BVenus_p2A_HygroR_p2A_CreERt2
Depositing lab: Stefan Heller. Depositing organization: Stanford University. Publication: Fbxo2(VHC) mouse and embryonic stem cell reporter lines delineate in vitro-generated inner ear sensory epithelia cells and enable otic lineage selection and Cre-recombination. Hartman BH, Bscke R, Ellwanger DC, Keymeulen S, Scheibinger M, Heller S. Dev Biol. 2018 Sep 1. pii: S0012-1606(18)30499-8. doi: 10.1016/j.ydbio.2018.08.013. PubMed 30179592.
Backbone
  Vector backbone: backbone from pd2EGFP-1
  Backbone manufacturer: Clontech
  Backbone size w/o insert (bp): 3110
  Total vector size (bp): 9852
  Modifications to backbone: CAG promoter inserted at MCS
  Vector type: Mammalian Expression
  Selectable markers: Hygromycin
Growth in bacteria
  Bacterial resistance: Kanamycin, 50 μg/mL
  Growth temperature: 37°C
  Growth strain: DH5alpha
  Copy number: High Copy
Gene/Insert 1
  Gene/Insert name: H2B-Venus (alt name: HIST1H2BB, H2B.1, H2B/f, H2BFF, MGC119804)
  Species: H. sapiens (human); Aequorea victoria
  Insert size (bp): 1101
  GenBank ID: NM_021058
  Entrez Gene: H2BC3 (a.k.a. H2B.1, H2B/f, H2BFF, HIST1H2BB)
  Promoter: CAG
  Tag / fusion protein: Venus (C terminal on insert)
  Cloning method: Gibson Cloning
  Sequencing primers: 5′ AAAGAATTCATGAGGCCGGCC; 3′ TGAAGTTAGTAGCTCCGCTTCC
Gene/Insert 2
  Gene/Insert name: Hygrophosphotransferase (alt names: HygroR; hygromycin-B)
  Species: Coccidioides posadasii C735 delta SOWgp
  Insert size (bp): 1023
  GenBank ID: XM_003071606
  Promoter: CAG
  Cloning method: Gibson Cloning
  Sequencing primers: 5′ atgaaaaagcctgaactcaccgc; 3′ ttcctttgccctcggacga
Gene/Insert 3
  Gene/Insert name: Cre-ERT2 fusion protein
  Species: Bacteriophage P1
  Insert size (bp): 1983
  Promoter: CAG
  Cloning method: Gibson Cloning
  Sequencing primers: 5′ ATGTCCAATTTACTGACCGTACA; 3′ TCAAGCTGTGGCAGGGAAACC
Resource information
  A portion of this plasmid was derived from a plasmid made by: H2B-Venus was cloned from Addgene plasmid 26750, HygroR was cloned from Addgene plasmid 28226, CreERT2 and Rabbit betaglobin PolyA were cloned from Addgene plasmid 14797, the CAG promoter was cloned from Addgene plasmid 14757
Terms and licenses: Academic/Nonprofit Terms; Industry Terms: Not Available to Industry
Depositor comments: CAG promoter driving multicistronic reporter plasmid containing H2BVenus, HygroR, and CreERT2 in a single ORF with two P2A sequences.
How to cite: pCAG-VHC was a gift from Stefan Heller (Addgene plasmid # 112618 ; http://n2t.net/addgene:112618 ; RRID:Addgene_112618)
