[The description below was written by a language model from this plasmid's Addgene catalogue record and pLannotate feature annotations shown in this document.]
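Description:
pCAG-VHC is a 9,852 bp mammalian expression plasmid built on the Clontech pd2EGFP-1 backbone, with a CAG promoter inserted at the multiple cloning site. It replicates in E. coli at high copy from a ColE1/pUC-type origin and is selected with kanamycin. Resistance comes from a Tn5 NeoR/KanR gene placed behind tandem bacterial (AmpR-type) and SV40 early promoters and followed by an HSV TK polyadenylation signal. This arrangement should in principle also confer G418 resistance in mammalian cells, although the catalogue lists only hygromycin as the mammalian selectable marker. An f1 origin is also present. The annotation additionally picks up small fragments (lac promoter/operator, partial SV40 and bGH poly(A) signals, a ble fragment) that appear to be cloning remnants.

The payload is the "VHC" cassette, a single open reading frame driven by the CAG promoter, which the feature table resolves into the CMV enhancer, chicken β-actin promoter and chimeric β-actin/β-globin intron. The frame encodes human histone H2B fused at its C terminus to Venus, giving a nuclear, chromatin-bound yellow fluorescent signal. This is followed by hygromycin phosphotransferase and then Cre fused to the mutated ERT2 estrogen receptor ligand-binding domain. Two P2A ribosome-skipping peptides, which are not annotated as features but lie in the gaps between the coding regions, separate the three proteins so that they are produced from one transcript. The transcript ends at a rabbit β-globin polyadenylation signal.

Transfected cells can thus be identified by nuclear fluorescence, enriched with hygromycin, and induced with tamoxifen to recombine loxP-flanked targets. The associated publication used the same VHC cassette in Fbxo2 reporter mouse and embryonic stem cell lines for labelling, selecting and recombining otic lineage cells. The record does not state the specific role of this constitutive CAG-driven version.
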