Features (pLannotate 1.2.2; 22 found; start..end, strand, type, name):
     28..404     +  CDS            H2B (fragment) (sequence withheld): human histone H2B; HIST1H2BJ
    412..1128    +  CDS            Venus: Venus is a basic (constitutively fluorescent) yellow fluorescent protein published in 2002, derived from Aequorea victoria. It is reported to be a rapidly-maturing weak dimer with moderate acid sensitivity.
   1195..2217    +  CDS            hph: KHYB_ECOLX - Experimental evidence at protein level: Swiss-Prot protein existence level 1. The aminoglycoside phosphotransferases achieve inactivation of their antibiotic substrates by phosphorylation. Only phosphorylates hygromycin and closely related compounds such as demethyl analogs and destomycin. From Escherichia coli.
   2287..3315    +  CDS            cre: RECR_BPP1 - Experimental evidence at protein level: Swiss-Prot protein existence level 1. Catalyzes site-specific recombination between two 34-base- pair LOXP sites. Its role is to maintain the phage genome as a monomeric unit-copy plasmid in the lysogenic state. From Escherichia phage P1 (Bacteriophage P1).
   3328..4263    +  CDS            ERT2: mutated ligand-binding domain of the human estrogen receptor (Feil et al., 1997)
   4280..4351    +  CDS            HBB (fragment): HBB_PONPY - Experimental evidence at transcript level: Swiss-Prot protein existence level 2. Involved in oxygen transport from the lung to the various peripheral tissues. From Pongo pygmaeus (Bornean orangutan).
   4422..4477    +  polyA_signal   β-globin poly(A) signal: rabbit β-globin polyadenylation signal (Gil and Proudfoot, 1987)
   4862..4878    -  protein_bind   lac operator: The lac repressor binds to the lac operator to inhibit transcription in E. coli. This inhibition can be relieved by adding lactose or isopropyl-β-D-thiogalactopyranoside (IPTG). lac repressor encoded by lacI
   4886..4916    -  promoter       lac promoter: promoter for the E. coli lac operon
   4938..4957    +  polyA_signal   SV40 poly(A) signal (fragment): SV40 polyadenylation signal
   4991..5419    -  rep_origin     f1 ori (sequence partly withheld): f1 bacteriophage origin of replication; arrow indicates direction of (+) strand synthesis
   5446..5550    +  promoter       AmpR promoter: bla
   5552..5909    +  promoter       SV40 promoter: SV40 enhancer and early promoter
   5944..6738    +  CDS            NeoR/KanR: aminoglycoside phosphotransferase from Tn5; aph(3')-II (or nptII); confers resistance to neomycin, kanamycin, and G418 (Geneticin®)
   6759..6911    +  CDS            ble (fragment): BLE_KLEPN - Experimental evidence at protein level: Swiss-Prot protein existence level 1. Binding protein with a strong affinity to the bleomycin family of antibiotics. Binds to CL990; an antimitotic-antibiotic compound. From Klebsiella pneumoniae.
   6970..7017    +  polyA_signal   HSV TK poly(A) signal: herpes simplex virus thymidine kinase polyadenylation signal (Cole and Stacy, 1985)
   7108..7124    -  polyA_signal   bGH poly(A) signal (fragment): bovine growth hormone polyadenylation signal
   7346..7934    +  rep_origin     ori: high-copy-number ColE1/pMB1/pBR322/pUC origin of replication
   8058..8110    +  misc_feature   MCS (fragment): multiple cloning site
   8108..8487    +  enhancer       CMV enhancer: human cytomegalovirus immediate early enhancer
   8490..8765    +  promoter       chicken β-actin promoter: No description available
   8766..9774    +  intron         chimeric intron: chimera between introns from chicken β-actin and rabbit β-globin
>Addgene plasmid #112618 | pCAG-VHC | depositor full sequence | sequence record 222032 | pCAG-VHC sequence 9852 bps
GGCAAAGAATTCATGAGGCCGGCCACC
[378 nt withheld, positions 28-405]
TCCACCATGGTGAGCAAGGGCGAGGAGCTGTTCACCGGGGTGGTGCCCATCCTGGTCGAGCTGGACGGCG
ACGTAAACGGCCACAAGTTCAGCGTGTCCGGCGAGGGCGAGGGCGATGCCACCTACGGCAAGCTGACCCT
GAAGCTGATCTGCACCACCGGCAAGCTGCCCGTGCCCTGGCCCACCCTCGTGACCACCCTGGGCTACGGC
CTGCAGTGCTTCGCCCGCTACCCCGACCACATGAAGCAGCACGACTTCTTCAAGTCCGCCATGCCCGAAG
GCTACGTCCAGGAGCGCACCATCTTCTTCAAGGACGACGGCAACTACAAGACCCGCGCCGAGGTGAAGTT
CGAGGGCGACACCCTGGTGAACCGCATCGAGCTGAAGGGCATCGACTTCAAGGAGGACGGCAACATCCTG
GGGCACAAGCTGGAGTACAACTACAACAGCCACAACGTCTATATCACCGCCGACAAGCAGAAGAACGGCA
TCAAGGCCAACTTCAAGATCCGCCACAACATCGAGGACGGCGGCGTGCAGCTCGCCGACCACTACCAGCA
GAACACCCCCATCGGCGACGGCCCCGTGCTGCTGCCCGACAACCACTACCTGAGCTACCAGTCCGCCCTG
AGCAAAGACCCCAACGAGAAGCGCGATCACATGGTCCTGCTGGAGTTCGTGACCGCCGCCGGGATCACTC
TCGGCATGGACGAGCTGTACAAGGGAAGCGGAGCTACTAACTTCAGCCTGCTGAAGCAGGCTGGAGACGT
GGAGGAGAACCCTGGACCTATGAAAAAGCCTGAACTCACCGCGACGTCTGTCGAGAAGTTTCTGATCGAA
AAGTTCGACAGCGTCTCCGACCTGATGCAGCTCTCGGAGGGCGAAGAATCTCGTGCTTTCAGCTTCGATG
TAGGAGGGCGTGGATATGTCCTGCGGGTAAATAGCTGCGCCGATGGTTTCTACAAAGATCGTTATGTTTA
TCGGCACTTTGCATCGGCCGCGCTCCCGATTCCGGAAGTGCTTGACATTGGGGAATTCAGCGAGAGCCTG
ACCTATTGCATCTCCCGCCGTGCACAGGGTGTCACGTTGCAAGACCTGCCTGAAACCGAACTGCCCGCTG
TTCTGCAGCCGGTCGCGGAGGCCATGGATGCGATCGCTGCGGCCGATCTTAGCCAGACGAGCGGGTTCGG
CCCATTCGGACCGCAAGGAATCGGTCAATACACTACATGGCGTGATTTCATATGCGCGATTGCTGATCCC
CATGTGTATCACTGGCAAACTGTGATGGACGACACCGTCAGTGCGTCCGTCGCGCAGGCTCTCGATGAGC
TGATGCTTTGGGCCGAGGACTGCCCCGAAGTCCGGCACCTCGTGCACGCGGATTTCGGCTCCAACAATGT
CCTGACGGACAATGGCCGCATAACAGCGGTCATTGACTGGAGCGAGGCGATGTTCGGGGATTCCCAATAC
GAGGTCGCCAACATCTTCTTCTGGAGGCCGTGGTTGGCTTGTATGGAGCAGCAGACGCGCTACTTCGAGC
GGAGGCATCCGGAGCTTGCAGGATCGCCGCGGCTCCGGGCGTATATGCTCCGCATTGGTCTTGACCAACT
CTATCAGAGCTTGGTTGACGGCAATTTCGATGATGCAGCTTGGGCGCAGGGTCGATGCGACGCAATCGTC
CGATCCGGAGCCGGGACTGTCGGGCGTACACAAATCGCCCGCAGAAGCGCGGCCGTCTGGACCGATGGCT
GTGTAGAAGTACTCGCCGATAGTGGAAACCGACGCCCCAGCACTCGTCCGAGGGCAAAGGAACGCGGCTC
CGGCGCAACAAATTTCTCTCTCCTCAAACAAGCAGGCGATGTTGAAGAAAATCCCGGGCCCATGTCCAAT
TTACTGACCGTACACCAAAATTTGCCTGCATTACCGGTCGATGCAACGAGTGATGAGGTTCGCAAGAACC
TGATGGACATGTTCAGGGATCGCCAGGCGTTTTCTGAGCATACCTGGAAAATGCTTCTGTCCGTTTGCCG
GTCGTGGGCGGCATGGTGCAAGTTGAATAACCGGAAATGGTTTCCCGCAGAACCTGAAGATGTTCGCGAT
TATCTTCTATATCTTCAGGCGCGCGGTCTGGCAGTAAAAACTATCCAGCAACATTTGGGCCAGCTAAACA
TGCTTCATCGTCGGTCCGGGCTGCCACGACCAAGTGACAGCAATGCTGTTTCACTGGTTATGCGGCGGAT
CCGAAAAGAAAACGTTGATGCCGGTGAACGTGCAAAACAGGCTCTAGCGTTCGAACGCACTGATTTCGAC
CAGGTTCGTTCACTCATGGAAAATAGCGATCGCTGCCAGGATATACGTAATCTGGCATTTCTGGGGATTG
CTTATAACACCCTGTTACGTATAGCCGAAATTGCCAGGATCAGGGTTAAAGATATCTCACGTACTGACGG
TGGGAGAATGTTAATCCATATTGGCAGAACGAAAACGCTGGTTAGCACCGCAGGTGTAGAGAAGGCACTT
AGCCTGGGGGTAACTAAACTGGTCGAGCGATGGATTTCCGTCTCTGGTGTAGCTGATGATCCGAATAACT
ACCTGTTTTGCCGGGTCAGAAAAAATGGTGTTGCCGCGCCATCTGCCACCAGCCAGCTATCAACTCGCGC
CCTGGAAGGGATTTTTGAAGCAACTCATCGATTGATTTACGGCGCTAAGGATGACTCTGGTCAGAGATAC
CTGGCCTGGTCTGGACACAGTGCCCGTGTCGGAGCCGCGCGAGATATGGCCCGCGCTGGAGTTTCAATAC
CGGAGATCATGCAAGCTGGTGGCTGGACCAATGTAAATATTGTCATGAACTATATCCGTAACCTGGATAG
TGAAACAGGGGCAATGGTGCGCCTGCTGGAAGATGGCGATCTCGAGCCATCTGCTGGAGACATGAGAGCT
GCCAACCTTTGGCCAAGCCCGCTCATGATCAAACGCTCTAAGAAGAACAGCCTGGCCTTGTCCCTGACGG
CCGACCAGATGGTCAGTGCCTTGTTGGATGCTGAGCCCCCCATACTCTATTCCGAGTATGATCCTACCAG
ACCCTTCAGTGAAGCTTCGATGATGGGCTTACTGACCAACCTGGCAGACAGGGAGCTGGTTCACATGATC
AACTGGGCGAAGAGGGTGCCAGGCTTTGTGGATTTGACCCTCCATGATCAGGTCCACCTTCTAGAATGTG
CCTGGCTAGAGATCCTGATGATTGGTCTCGTCTGGCGCTCCATGGAGCACCCAGTGAAGCTACTGTTTGC
TCCTAACTTGCTCTTGGACAGGAACCAGGGAAAATGTGTAGAGGGCATGGTGGAGATCTTCGACATGCTG
CTGGCTACATCATCTCGGTTCCGCATGATGAATCTGCAGGGAGAGGAGTTTGTGTGCCTCAAATCTATTA
TTTTGCTTAATTCTGGAGTGTACACATTTCTGTCCAGCACCCTGAAGTCTCTGGAAGAGAAGGACCATAT
CCACCGAGTCCTGGACAAGATCACAGACACTTTGATCCACCTGATGGCCAAGGCAGGCCTGACCCTGCAG
CAGCAGCACCAGCGGCTGGCCCAGCTCCTCCTCATCCTCTCCCACATCAGGCACATGAGTAACAAAGGCA
TGGAGCATCTGTACAGCATGAAGTGCAAGAACGTGGTGCCCCTCTATGACCTGCTGCTGGAGGCGGCGGA
CGCCCACCGCCTACATGCGCCCACTAGCCGTGGAGGGGCATCCGTGGAGGAGACGGACCAAAGCCACTTG
GCCACTGCGGGCTCTACTTCATCGCATTCCTTGCAAAAGTATTACATCACGGGGGAGGCAGAGGGTTTCC
CTGCCACAGCTTGATAGCGGCCGCACTCCTCAGGTGCAGGCTGCCTATCAGAAGGTGGTGGCTGGTGTGG
CCAATGCCCTGGCTCACAAATACCACTGAGATCTTTTTCCCTCTGCCAAAAATTATGGGGACATCATGAA
GCCCCTTGAGCATCTGACTTCTGGCTAATAAAGGAAATTTATTTTCATTGCAATAGTGTGTTGGAATTTT
TTGTGTCTCTCACTCGGAAGGACATATGGGAGGGCAAATCATTTAAAACATCAGAATGAGTATTTGGTTT
AGAGTTTGGCAACATATGCCCATATGCTGGCTGCCATGAACAAAGGTTGGCTATAAAGAGGTCATCAGTA
TATGAAACAGCCCCCTGCTGTCCATTCCTTATTCCATAGAAAAGCCTTGACTTGAGGTTAGATTTTTTTT
ATATTTTGTTTTGTGTTATTTTTTTCTTTAACATCCCTAAAATTTTCCTTACATGTTTTACTAGCCAGAT
TTTTCCTCCTCTCCTGACTACTCCCAGTCATAGCTGTCCCTCTTCTCTTATGGAGATCCCTCGACCTGCA
GCCCAAGCTTGGCGTAATCATGGTCATAGCTGTTTCCTGTGTGAAATTGTTATCCGCTCACAATTCCACA
CAACATACGAGCCGGATGCATAAAGTGTAAAGCCTGGGGTGCCTAATGAGTGAAACTCATCAATGTATCT
TAAGGCGTAAATTGTAAGCGTTAATATTTTGTTAAAATTCGCGTTAAATTTTTGTTAAATCAGCTCATTT
TTTAACCAATAGGCCGAAATCGGCAAAATCCCTTATAAATCAAAAGAATAGACCGAGATAGGGT
[37 nt withheld, positions 5090-5126]
AAAGAACGTGGACTCCAACGTCAAAGG
[49 nt withheld, positions 5154-5202]
T
[91 nt withheld, positions 5204-5294]
G
[124 nt withheld, positions 5296-5419]
CAGGTGGCACTTTTCGGGGAAATGTGCGCGGAACCCCTATTTGTTTATTTTTCTAAATACATTCAAATAT
GTATCCGCTCATGAGACAATAACCCTGATAAATGCTTCAATAATATTGAAAAAGGAAGAGTCCTGAGGCG
GAAAGAACCAGCTGTGGAATGTGTGTCAGTTAGGGTGTGGAAAGTCCCCAGGCTCCCCAGCAGGCAGAAG
TATGCAAAGCATGCATCTCAATTAGTCAGCAACCAGGTGTGGAAAGTCCCCAGGCTCCCCAGCAGGCAGA
AGTATGCAAAGCATGCATCTCAATTAGTCAGCAACCATAGTCCCGCCCCTAACTCCGCCCATCCCGCCCC
TAACTCCGCCCAGTTCCGCCCATTCTCCGCCCCATGGCTGACTAATTTTTTTTATTTATGCAGAGGCCGA
GGCCGCCTCGGCCTCTGAGCTATTCCAGAAGTAGTGAGGAGGCTTTTTTGGAGGCCTAGGCTTTTGCAAA
GATCGATCAAGAGACAGGATGAGGATCGTTTCGCATGATTGAACAAGATGGATTGCACGCAGGTTCTCCG
GCCGCTTGGGTGGAGAGGCTATTCGGCTATGACTGGGCACAACAGACAATCGGCTGCTCTGATGCCGCCG
TGTTCCGGCTGTCAGCGCAGGGGCGCCCGGTTCTTTTTGTCAAGACCGACCTGTCCGGTGCCCTGAATGA
ACTGCAAGACGAGGCAGCGCGGCTATCGTGGCTGGCCACGACGGGCGTTCCTTGCGCAGCTGTGCTCGAC
GTTGTCACTGAAGCGGGAAGGGACTGGCTGCTATTGGGCGAAGTGCCGGGGCAGGATCTCCTGTCATCTC
ACCTTGCTCCTGCCGAGAAAGTATCCATCATGGCTGATGCAATGCGGCGGCTGCATACGCTTGATCCGGC
TACCTGCCCATTCGACCACCAAGCGAAACATCGCATCGAGCGAGCACGTACTCGGATGGAAGCCGGTCTT
GTCGATCAGGATGATCTGGACGAAGAGCATCAGGGGCTCGCGCCAGCCGAACTGTTCGCCAGGCTCAAGG
CGAGCATGCCCGACGGCGAGGATCTCGTCGTGACCCATGGCGATGCCTGCTTGCCGAATATCATGGTGGA
AAATGGCCGCTTTTCTGGATTCATCGACTGTGGCCGGCTGGGTGTGGCGGACCGCTATCAGGACATAGCG
TTGGCTACCCGTGATATTGCTGAAGAGCTTGGCGGCGAATGGGCTGACCGCTTCCTCGTGCTTTACGGTA
TCGCCGCTCCCGATTCGCAGCGCATCGCCTTCTATCGCCTTCTTGACGAGTTCTTCTGAGCGGGACTCTG
GGGTTCGAAATGACCGACCAAGCGACGCCCAACCTGCCATCACGAGATTTCGATTCCACCGCCGCCTTCT
ATGAAAGGTTGGGCTTCGGAATCGTTTTCCGGGACGCCGGCTGGATGATCCTCCAGCGCGGGGATCTCAT
GCTGGAGTTCTTCGCCCACCCTAGGGGGAGGCTAACTGAAACACGGAAGGAGACAATACCGGAAGGAACC
CGCGCTATGACGGCAATAAAAAGACAGAATAAAACGCACGGTGTTGGGTCGTTTGTTCATAAACGCGGGG
TTCGGTCCCAGGGCTGGCACTCTGTCGATACCCCACCGAGACCCCATTGGGGCCAATACGCCCGCGTTTC
TTCCTTTTCCCCACCCCACCCCCCAAGTTCGGGTGAAGGCCCAGGGCTCGCAGCCAACGTCGGGGCGGCA
GGCCCTGCCATAGCCTCAGGTTACTCATATATACTTTAGATTGATTTAAAACTTCATTTTTAATTTAAAA
GGATCTAGGTGAAGATCCTTTTTGATAATCTCATGACCAAAATCCCTTAACGTGAGTTTTCGTTCCACTG
AGCGTCAGACCCCGTAGAAAAGATCAAAGGATCTTCTTGAGATCCTTTTTTTCTGCGCGTAATCTGCTGC
TTGCAAACAAAAAAACCACCGCTACCAGCGGTGGTTTGTTTGCCGGATCAAGAGCTACCAACTCTTTTTC
CGAAGGTAACTGGCTTCAGCAGAGCGCAGATACCAAATACTGTTCTTCTAGTGTAGCCGTAGTTAGGCCA
CCACTTCAAGAACTCTGTAGCACCGCCTACATACCTCGCTCTGCTAATCCTGTTACCAGTGGCTGCTGCC
AGTGGCGATAAGTCGTGTCTTACCGGGTTGGACTCAAGACGATAGTTACCGGATAAGGCGCAGCGGTCGG
GCTGAACGGGGGGTTCGTGCACACAGCCCAGCTTGGAGCGAACGACCTACACCGAACTGAGATACCTACA
GCGTGAGCTATGAGAAAGCGCCACGCTTCCCGAAGGGAGAAAGGCGGACAGGTATCCGGTAAGCGGCAGG
GTCGGAACAGGAGAGCGCACGAGGGAGCTTCCAGGGGGAAACGCCTGGTATCTTTATAGTCCTGTCGGGT
TTCGCCACCTCTGACTTGAGCGTCGATTTTTGTGATGCTCGTCAGGGGGGCGGAGCCTATGGAAAAACGC
CAGCAACGCGGCCTTTTTACGGTTCCTGGCCTTTTGCTGGCCTTTTGCTCACATGTTCTTTCCTGCGTTA
TCCCCTGATTCTGTGGATAACCGTATTACCGCCATGCATTAGTTATTACTAGCGCTACCGGACTCAGATC
TCGAGCTCAAGCTTCGAATTCTGCAGTCGACATTGATTATTGACTAGTTATTAATAGTAATCAATTACGG
GGTCATTAGTTCATAGCCCATATATGGAGTTCCGCGTTACATAACTTACGGTAAATGGCCCGCCTGGCTG
ACCGCCCAACGACCCCCGCCCATTGACGTCAATAATGACGTATGTTCCCATAGTAACGCCAATAGGGACT
TTCCATTGACGTCAATGGGTGGAGTATTTACGGTAAACTGCCCACTTGGCAGTACATCAAGTGTATCATA
TGCCAAGTACGCCCCCTATTGACGTCAATGACGGTAAATGGCCCGCCTGGCATTATGCCCAGTACATGAC
CTTATGGGACTTTCCTACTTGGCAGTACATCTACGTATTAGTCATCGCTATTACCATGGGTCGAGGTGAG
CCCCACGTTCTGCTTCACTCTCCCCATCTCCCCCCCCTCCCCACCCCCAATTTTGTATTTATTTATTTTT
TAATTATTTTGTGCAGCGATGGGGGCGGGGGGGGGGGGGGCGCGCGCCAGGCGGGGCGGGGCGGGGCGAG
GGGCGGGGCGGGGCGAGGCGGAGAGGTGCGGCGGCAGCCAATCAGAGCGGCGCGCTCCGAAAGTTTCCTT
TTATGGCGAGGCGGCGGCGGCGGCGGCCCTATAAAAAGCGAAGCGCGCGGCGGGCGGGAGTCGCTGCGTT
GCCTTCGCCCCGTGCCCCGCTCCGCGCCGCCTCGCGCCGCCCGCCCCGGCTCTGACTGACCGCGTTACTC
CCACAGGTGAGCGGGCGGGACGGCCCTTCTCCTCCGGGCTGTAATTAGCGCTTGGTTTAATGACGGCTCG
TTTCTTTTCTGTGGCTGCGTGAAAGCCTTAAAGGGCTCCGGGAGGGCCCTTTGTGCGGGGGGGAGCGGCT
CGGGGGGTGCGTGCGTGTGTGTGTGCGTGGGGAGCGCCGCGTGCGGCCCGCGCTGCCCGGCGGCTGTGAG
CGCTGCGGGCGCGGCGCGGGGCTTTGTGCGCTCCGCGTGTGCGCGAGGGGAGCGCGGCCGGGGGCGGTGC
CCCGCGGTGCGGGGGGGCTGCGAGGGGAACAAAGGCTGCGTGCGGGGTGTGTGCGTGGGGGGGTGAGCAG
GGGGTGTGGGCGCGGCGGTCGGGCTGTAACCCCCCCCTGCACCCCCCTCCCCGAGTTGCTGAGCACGGCC
CGGCTTCGGGTGCGGGGCTCCGTGCGGGGCGTGGCGCGGGGCTCGCCGTGCCGGGCGGGGGGTGGCGGCA
GGTGGGGGTGCCGGGCGGGGCGGGGCCGCCTCGGGCCGGGGAGGGCTCGGGGGAGGGGCGCGGCGGCCCC
GGAGCGCCGGCGGCTGTCGAGGCGCGGCGAGCCGCAGCCATTGCCTTTTATGGTAATCGTGCGAGAGGGC
GCAGGGACTTCCTTTGTCCCAAATCTGGCGGAGCCGAAATCTGGGAGGCGCCGCCGCACCCCCTCTAGCG
GGCGCGGGCGAAGCGGTGCGGCGCCGGCAGGAAGGAAATGGGCGGGGAGGGCCTTCGTGCGTCGCCGCGC
CGCCGTCCCCTTCTCCATCTCCAGCCTCGGGGCTGCCGCAGGGGGACGGCTGCCTTCGGGGGGGACGGGG
CAGGGCGGGGTTCGGCTTCTGGCGTGTGACCGGCGGCTCTAGAGCCTCTGCTAACCATGTTCATGCCTTC
TTCTTTTTCCTACAGCTCCTGGGCAACGTGCTGGTTATTGTGCTGTCTCATCATTTTGGCAAAGAATTCC
TCGAGGATGATCCACCGGTCGCC
