>Addgene plasmid #112618 | pCAG-VHC | addgene partial sequence | sequence record 222030 | Addgene Partial NGS Result
GGCAAAGAATTCATGAGGCCGGCCACC
[378 nt withheld, positions 28-405]
TCCACCATGGTGAGCAAGGGCGAGGAGCTGTTCACCGGGGTGGTGCCCATCCTGGTCGAGCTGGACGGCG
ACGTAAACGGCCACAAGTTCAGCGTGTCCGGCGAGGGCGAGGGCGATGCCACCTACGGCAAGCTGACCCT
GAAGCTGATCTGCACCACCGGCAAGCTGCCCGTGCCCTGGCCCACCCTCGTGACCACCCTGGGCTACGGC
CTGCAGTGCTTCGCCCGCTACCCCGACCACATGAAGCAGCACGACTTCTTCAAGTCCGCCATGCCCGAAG
GCTACGTCCAGGAGCGCACCATCTTCTTCAAGGACGACGGCAACTACAAGACCCGCGCCGAGGTGAAGTT
CGAGGGCGACACCCTGGTGAACCGCATCGAGCTGAAGGGCATCGACTTCAAGGAGGACGGCAACATCCTG
GGGCACAAGCTGGAGTACAACTACAACAGCCACAACGTCTATATCACCGCCGACAAGCAGAAGAACGGCA
TCAAGGCCAACTTCAAGATCCGCCACAACATCGAGGACGGCGGCGTGCAGCTCGCCGACCACTACCAGCA
GAACACCCCCATCGGCGACGGCCCCGTGCTGCTGCCCGACAACCACTACCTGAGCTACCAGTCCGCCCTG
AGCAAAGACCCCAACGAGAAGCGCGATCACATGGTCCTGCTGGAGTTCGTGACCGCCGCCGGGATCACTC
TCGGCATGGACGAGCTGTACAAGGGAAGCGGAGCTACTAACTTCAGCCTGCTGAAGCAGGCTGGAGACGT
GGAGGAGAACCCTGGACCTATGAAAAAGCCTGAACTCACCGCGACGTCTGTCGAGAAGTTTCTGATCGAA
AAGTTCGACAGCGTCTCCGACCTGATGCAGCTCTCGGAGGGCGAAGAATCTCGTGCTTTCAGCTTCGATG
TAGGAGGGCGTGGATATGTCCTGCGGGTAAATAGCTGCGCCGATGGTTTCTACAAAGATCGTTATGTTTA
TCGGCACTTTGCATCGGCCGCGCTCCCGATTCCGGAAGTGCTTGACATTGGGGAATTCAGCGAGAGCCTG
ACCTATTGCATCTCCCGCCGTGCACAGGGTGTCACGTTGCAAGACCTGCCTGAAACCGAACTGCCCGCTG
TTCTGCAGCCGGTCGCGGAGGCCATGGATGCGATCGCTGCGGCCGATCTTAGCCAGACGAGCGGGTTCGG
CCCATTCGGACCGCAAGGAATCGGTCAATACACTACATGGCGTGATTTCATATGCGCGATTGCTGATCCC
CATGTGTATCACTGGCAAACTGTGATGGACGACACCGTCAGTGCGTCCGTCGCGCAGGCTCTCGATGAGC
TGATGCTTTGGGCCGAGGACTGCCCCGAAGTCCGGCACCTCGTGCACGCGGATTTCGGCTCCAACAATGT
CCTGACGGACAATGGCCGCATAACAGCGGTCATTGACTGGAGCGAGGCGATGTTCGGGGATTCCCAATAC
GAGGTCGCCAACATCTTCTTCTGGAGGCCGTGGTTGGCTTGTATGGAGCAGCAGACGCGCTACTTCGAGC
GGAGGCATCCGGAGCTTGCAGGATCGCCGCGGCTCCGGGCGTATATGCTCCGCATTGGTCTTGACCAACT
CTATCAGAGCTTGGTTGACGGCAATTTCGATGATGCAGCTTGGGCGCAGGGTCGATGCGACGCAATCGTC
CGATCCGGAGCCGGGACTGTCGGGCGTACACAAATCGCCCGCAGAAGCGCGGCCGTCTGGACCGATGGCT
GTGTAGAAGTACTCGCCGATAGTGGAAACCGACGCCCCAGCACTCGTCCGAGGGCAAAGGAACGCGGCTC
CGGCGCAACAAATTTCTCTCTCCTCAAACAAGCAGGCGATGTTGAAGAAAATCCCGGGCCCATGTCCAAT
TTACTGACCGTACACCAAAATTTGCCTGCATTACCGGTCGATGCAACGAGTGATGAGGTTCGCAAGAACC
TGATGGACATGTTCAGGGATCGCCAGGCGTTTTCTGAGCATACCTGGAAAATGCTTCTGTCCGTTTGCCG
GTCGTGGGCGGCATGGTGCAAGTTGAATAACCGGAAATGGTTTCCCGCAGAACCTGAAGATGTTCGCGAT
TATCTTCTATATCTTCAGGCGCGCGGTCTGGCAGTAAAAACTATCCAGCAACATTTGGGCCAGCTAAACA
TGCTTCATCGTCGGTCCGGGCTGCCACGACCAAGTGACAGCAATGCTGTTTCACTGGTTATGCGGCGGAT
CCGAAAAGAAAACGTTGATGCCGGTGAACGTGCAAAACAGGCTCTAGCGTTCGAACGCACTGATTTCGAC
CAGGTTCGTTCACTCATGGAAAATAGCGATCGCTGCCAGGATATACGTAATCTGGCATTTCTGGGGATTG
CTTATAACACCCTGTTACGTATAGCCGAAATTGCCAGGATCAGGGTTAAAGATATCTCACGTACTGACGG
TGGGAGAATGTTAATCCATATTGGCAGAACGAAAACGCTGGTTAGCACCGCAGGTGTAGAGAAGGCACTT
AGCCTGGGGGTAACTAAACTGGTCGAGCGATGGATTTCCGTCTCTGGTGTAGCTGATGATCCGAATAACT
ACCTGTTTTGCCGGGTCAGAAAAAATGGTGTTGCCGCGCCATCTGCCACCAGCCAGCTATCAACTCGCGC
CCTGGAAGGGATTTTTGAAGCAACTCATCGATTGATTTACGGCGCTAAGGATGACTCTGGTCAGAGATAC
CTGGCCTGGTCTGGACACAGTGCCCGTGTCGGAGCCGCGCGAGATATGGCCCGCGCTGGAGTTTCAATAC
CGGAGATCATGCAAGCTGGTGGCTGGACCAATGTAAATATTGTCATGAACTATATCCGTAACCTGGATAG
TGAAACAGGGGCAATGGTGCGCCTGCTGGAAGATGGCGATCTCGAGCCATCTGCTGGAGACATGAGAGCT
GCCAACCTTTGGCCAAGCCCGCTCATGATCAAACGCTCTAAGAAGAACAGCCTGGCCTTGTCCCTGACGG
CCGACCAGATGGTCAGTGCCTTGTTGGATGCTGAGCCCCCCATACTCTATTCCGAGTATGATCCTACCAG
ACCCTTCAGTGAAGCTTCGATGATGGGCTTACTGACCAACCTGGCAGACAGGGAGCTGGTTCACATGATC
AACTGGGCGAAGAGGGTGCCAGGCTTTGTGGATTTGACCCTCCATGATCAGGTCCACCTTCTAGAATGTG
CCTGGCTAGAGATCCTGATGATTGGTCTCGTCTGGCGCTCCATGGAGCACCCAGTGAAGCTACTGTTTGC
TCCTAACTTGCTCTTGGACAGGAACCAGGGAAAATGTGTAGAGGGCATGGTGGAGATCTTCGACATGCTG
CTGGCTACATCATCTCGGTTCCGCATGATGAATCTGCAGGGAGAGGAGTTTGTGTGCCTCAAATCTATTA
TTTTGCTTAATTCTGGAGTGTACACATTTCTGTCCAGCACCCTGAAGTCTCTGGAAGAGAAGGACCATAT
CCACCGAGTCCTGGACAAGATCACAGACACTTTGATCCACCTGATGGCCAAGGCAGGCCTGACCCTGCAG
CAGCAGCACCAGCGGCTGGCCCAGCTCCTCCTCATCCTCTCCCACATCAGGCACATGAGTAACAAAGGCA
TGGAGCATCTGTACAGCATGAAGTGCAAGAACGTGGTGCCCCTCTATGACCTGCTGCTGGAGGCGGCGGA
CGCCCACCGCCTACATGCGCCCACTAGCCGTGGAGGGGCATCCGTGGAGGAGACGGACCAAAGCCACTTG
GCCACTGCGGGCTCTACTTCATCGCATTCCTTGCAAAAGTATTACATCACGGGGGAGGCAGAGGGTTTCC
CTGCCACAGCTTGATAGCGGCCGCACTCCTCAGGTGCAGGCTGCCTATCAGAAGGTGGTGGCTGGTGTGG
CCAATGCCCTGGCTCACAAATACCACTGAGATCTTTTTCCCTCTGCCAAAAATTATGGGGACATCATGAA
GCCCCTTGAGCATCTGACTTCTGGCTAATAAAGGAAATTTATTTTCATTGCAATAGTGTGTTGGAATTTT
TTGTGTCTCTCACTCGGAAGGACATATGGGAGGGCAAATCATTTAAAACATCAGAATGAGTATTTGGTTT
AGAGTTTGGCAACATATGCCCATATGCTGGCTGCCATGAACAAAGGTTGGCTATAAAGAGGTCATCAGTA
TATGAAACAGCCCCCTGCTGTCCATTCCTTATTCCATAGAAAAGCCTTGACTTGAGGTTAGATTTTTTTT
ATATTTTGTTTTGTGTTATTTTTTTCTTTAACATCCCTAAAATTTTCCTTACATGTTTTACTAGCCAGAT
TTTTCCTCCTCTCCTGACTACTCCCAGTCATAGCTGTCCCTCTTCTCTTATGGAGATCCCTCGACCTGCA
GCCCAAGCTTGGCGTAATCATGGTCATAGCTGTTTCCTGTGTGAAATTGTTATCCGCTCACAATTCCACA
CAACATACGAGCCGGATGCATAAAGTGTAAAGCCTGGGGTGCCTAATGAGTGAAACTCATCAATGTATCT
TAAGGCGTAAATTGTAAGCGTTAATATTTTGTTAAAATTCGCGTTAAATTTTTGTTAAATCAGCTCATTT
TTTAACCAATAGGCCGAAATCGGCAAAATCCCTTATAAATCAAAAGAATAGACCGAGATAGGGT
[37 nt withheld, positions 5090-5126]
AAAGAACGTGGACTCCAACGTCAAAGG
[49 nt withheld, positions 5154-5202]
T
[91 nt withheld, positions 5204-5294]
G
[124 nt withheld, positions 5296-5419]
CAGGTGGCACTTTTCGGGGAAATGTGCGCGGAACCCCTATTTGTTTATTTTTCTAAATACATTCAAATAT
GTATCCGCTCATGAGACAATAACCCTGATAAATGCTTCAATAATATTGAAAAAGGAAGAGTCCTGAGGCG
GAAAGAACCAGCTGTGGAATGTGTGTCAGTTAGGGTGTGGAAAGTCCCCAGGCTCCCCAGCAGGCAGAAG
TATGCAAAGCATGCATCTCAATTAGTCAGCAACCAGGTGTGGAAAGTCCCCAGGCTCCCCAGCAGGCAGA
AGTATGCAAAGCATGCATCTCAATTAGTCAGCAACCATAGTCCCGCCCCTAACTCCGCCCATCCCGCCCC
TAACTCCGCCCAGTTCCGCCCATTCTCCGCCCCATGGCTGACTAATTTTTTTTATTTATGCAGAGGCCGA
GGCCGCCTCGGCCTCTGAGCTATTCCAGAAGTAGTGAGGAGGCTTTTTTGGAGGCCTAGGCTTTTGCAAA
GATCGATCAAGAGACAGGATGAGGATCGTTTCGCATGATTGAACAAGATGGATTGCACGCAGGTTCTCCG
GCCGCTTGGGTGGAGAGGCTATTCGGCTATGACTGGGCACAACAGACAATCGGCTGCTCTGATGCCGCCG
TGTTCCGGCTGTCAGCGCAGGGGCGCCCGGTTCTTTTTGTCAAGACCGACCTGTCCGGTGCCCTGAATGA
ACTGCAAGACGAGGCAGCGCGGCTATCGTGGCTGGCCACGACGGGCGTTCCTTGCGCAGCTGTGCTCGAC
GTTGTCACTGAAGCGGGAAGGGACTGGCTGCTATTGGGCGAAGTGCCGGGGCAGGATCTCCTGTCATCTC
ACCTTGCTCCTGCCGAGAAAGTATCCATCATGGCTGATGCAATGCGGCGGCTGCATACGCTTGATCCGGC
TACCTGCCCATTCGACCACCAAGCGAAACATCGCATCGAGCGAGCACGTACTCGGATGGAAGCCGGTCTT
GTCGATCAGGATGATCTGGACGAAGAGCATCAGGGGCTCGCGCCAGCCGAACTGTTCGCCAGGCTCAAGG
CGAGCATGCCCGACGGCGAGGATCTCGTCGTGACCCATGGCGATGCCTGCTTGCCGAATATCATGGTGGA
AAATGGCCGCTTTTCTGGATTCATCGACTGTGGCCGGCTGGGTGTGGCGGACCGCTATCAGGACATAGCG
TTGGCTACCCGTGATATTGCTGAAGAGCTTGGCGGCGAATGGGCTGACCGCTTCCTCGTGCTTTACGGTA
TCGCCGCTCCCGATTCGCAGCGCATCGCCTTCTATCGCCTTCTTGACGAGTTCTTCTGAGCGGGACTCTG
GGGTTCGAAATGACCGACCAAGCGACGCCCAACCTGCCATCACGAGATTTCGATTCCACCGCCGCCTTCT
ATGAAAGGTTGGGCTTCGGAATCGTTTTCCGGGACGCCGGCTGGATGATCCTCCAGCGCGGGGATCTCAT
GCTGGAGTTCTTCGCCCACCCTAGGGGGAGGCTAACTGAAACACGGAAGGAGACAATACCGGAAGGAACC
CGCGCTATGACGGCAATAAAAAGACAGAATAAAACGCACGGTGTTGGGTCGTTTGTTCATAAACGCGGGG
TTCGGTCCCAGGGCTGGCACTCTGTCGATACCCCACCGAGACCCCATTGGGGCCAATACGCCCGCGTTTC
TTCCTTTTCCCCACCCCACCCCCCAAGTTCGGGTGAAGGCCCAGGGCTCGCAGCCAACGTCGGGGCGGCA
GGCCCTGCCATAGCCTCAGGTTACTCATATATACTTTAGATTGATTTAAAACTTCATTTTTAATTTAAAA
GGATCTAGGTGAAGATCCTTTTTGATAATCTCATGACCAAAATCCCTTAACGTGAGTTTTCGTTCCACTG
AGCGTCAGACCCCGTAGAAAAGATCAAAGGATCTTCTTGAGATCCTTTTTTTCTGCGCGTAATCTGCTGC
TTGCAAACAAAAAAACCACCGCTACCAGCGGTGGTTTGTTTGCCGGATCAAGAGCTACCAACTCTTTTTC
CGAAGGTAACTGGCTTCAGCAGAGCGCAGATACCAAATACTGTTCTTCTAGTGTAGCCGTAGTTAGGCCA
CCACTTCAAGAACTCTGTAGCACCGCCTACATACCTCGCTCTGCTAATCCTGTTACCAGTGGCTGCTGCC
AGTGGCGATAAGTCGTGTCTTACCGGGTTGGACTCAAGACGATAGTTACCGGATAAGGCGCAGCGGTCGG
GCTGAACGGGGGGTTCGTGCACACAGCCCAGCTTGGAGCGAACGACCTACACCGAACTGAGATACCTACA
GCGTGAGCTATGAGAAAGCGCCACGCTTCCCGAAGGGAGAAAGGCGGACAGGTATCCGGTAAGCGGCAGG
GTCGGAACAGGAGAGCGCACGAGGGAGCTTCCAGGGGGAAACGCCTGGTATCTTTATAGTCCTGTCGGGT
TTCGCCACCTCTGACTTGAGCGTCGATTTTTGTGATGCTCGTCAGGGGGGCGGAGCCTATGGAAAAACGC
CAGCAACGCGGCCTTTTTACGGTTCCTGGCCTTTTGCTGGCCTTTTGCTCACATGTTCTTTCCTGCGTTA
TCCCCTGATTCTGTGGATAACCGTATTACCGCCATGCATTAGTTATTACTAGCGCTACCGGACTCAGATC
TCGAGCTCAAGCTTCGAATTCTGCAGTCGACATTGATTATTGACTAGTTATTAATAGTAATCAATTACGG
GGTCATTAGTTCATAGCCCATATATGGAGTTCCGCGTTACATAACTTACGGTAAATGGCCCGCCTGGCTG
ACCGCCCAACGACCCCCGCCCATTGACGTCAATAATGACGTATGTTCCCATAGTAACGCCAATAGGGACT
TTCCATTGACGTCAATGGGTGGAGTATTTACGGTAAACTGCCCACTTGGCAGTACATCAAGTGTATCATA
TGCCAAGTACGCCCCCTATTGACGTCAATGACGGTAAATGGCCCGCCTGGCATTATGCCCAGTACATGAC
CTTATGGGACTTTCCTACTTGGCAGTACATCTACGTATTAGTCATCGCTATTACCATGG
